Addgene plasmid #124110: pET21a-GlyRS-His
Purpose: Bacterial expression plasmid for PURE system components
Depositing lab: Sebastian Maerkl & Takuya Ueda. Depositing organization: The University of Tokyo. Publication: Cell-free translation reconstituted with purified components. Shimizu Y, Inoue A, Tomari Y, Suzuki T, Yokogawa T, Nishikawa K, Ueda T. Nat Biotechnol. 2001 Aug;19(8):751-5. doi: 10.1038/90802. PubMed 11479568.
Backbone
  Vector backbone: pET21a(+)
  Vector type: Bacterial Expression
Growth in bacteria
  Bacterial resistance: Ampicillin, 100 μg/mL
  Growth temperature: 37°C
  Growth strain: DH5alpha ; JM109
  Copy number: High Copy
Gene/Insert
  Gene/Insert name: Glycyl-tRNA ligase (alt names: glyQ, glyS; GlyRS)
  Species: Escherichia coli
  Entrez Gene: glyS (a.k.a. b3559, ECK3547, gly, gly-act, glyS(B)); glyQ (a.k.a. b3560, ECK3548, cfcA, glyS(A))
  Tag / fusion protein: 6x-His (C terminal on insert)
  Cloning method: Restriction Enzyme; 5′ cloning site Unknown (unknown if destroyed)
Terms and licenses: Academic/Nonprofit Terms; Industry Terms: Not Available to Industry
Depositor comments: It is recommended to screen DNA preps from multiple colonies by Sanger sequencing, as this plasmid may be prone to deletions in the promoter region.
How to cite: pET21a-GlyRS-His was a gift from Sebastian Maerkl & Takuya Ueda (Addgene plasmid # 124110 ; http://n2t.net/addgene:124110 ; RRID:Addgene_124110)
