[The description below was written by a language model from this plasmid's Addgene catalogue record and pLannotate feature annotations shown in this document.]
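Description:
pET21a-GlyRS-His is a bacterial expression plasmid built on the pET21a(+) backbone for producing Escherichia coli glycyl-tRNA synthetase (glycyl-tRNA ligase), one of the purified protein components of the reconstituted PURE cell-free translation system. The 8,351 nt plasmid replicates in E. coli from a ColE1/pMB1-type origin. The catalogue lists it as high copy, although the feature table also shows the pBR322-derived rop gene and bom region that normally moderate copy number. Selection is through the β-lactamase gene (AmpR), giving ampicillin resistance. An f1 origin is present for single-stranded DNA production. The short tetracycline-resistance fragments and a predicted open reading frame appear to be non-functional pBR322 backbone remnants.

The payload sits under a T7 promoter with an adjacent lac operator, followed by the phage T7 gene 10 ribosome binding site and closed by the T7 terminator. A plasmid-borne lacI gene supplies the repressor, so expression is IPTG-inducible in hosts that provide T7 RNA polymerase. GlyRS is built from two different subunits, and both genes are carried in tandem on the same transcript: glyQ (alpha subunit) followed after a short gap by glyS (beta subunit). The hexahistidine tag lies immediately after glyS, so only the beta subunit is tagged at its C terminus. The alpha subunit would presumably co-purify with it on metal-affinity resin. The "SET1" fragment annotated after the tag probably reflects T7-derived vector sequence upstream of the terminator rather than a fused solubility tag. The cloning sites are not recorded. The depositor notes that the plasmid may be prone to deletions in the promoter region.
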