Features (pLannotate 1.2.2; 20 found; start..end, strand, type, name):
      1..22      -  protein_bind   CAP binding site: CAP binding activates transcription in the presence of cAMP. E. coli catabolite activator protein
     35..1117    -  CDS            lacI: lac repressor; lacI; The lac repressor binds to the lac operator to inhibit transcription in E. coli. This inhibition can be relieved by adding lactose or isopropyl-β-D-thiogalactopyranoside (IPTG).
   1118..1195    -  promoter       lacI promoter: lacI
   1203..1482    -  CDS            TcR (fragment): tetracycline efflux protein; tet; confers resistance to tetracycline
   1504..1522    +  promoter       T7 promoter: promoter for bacteriophage T7 RNA polymerase
   1523..1547    +  protein_bind   lac operator: The lac repressor binds to the lac operator to inhibit transcription in E. coli. This inhibition can be relieved by adding lactose or isopropyl-β-D-thiogalactopyranoside (IPTG). lac repressor encoded by lacI
   1562..1584    +  RBS            RBS: efficient ribosome binding site from bacteriophage T7 gene 10 (Olins and Rangwala, 1989)
   1592..2500    +  CDS            glyQ: SYGA_ECOLI - Also known as glyS(A). Experimental evidence at protein level: Swiss-Prot protein existence level 1. From Escherichia coli (strain K12).
   2513..4579    +  CDS            glyS: SYGB_ECOLI - Also known as glyS(B). Experimental evidence at protein level: Swiss-Prot protein existence level 1. From Escherichia coli (strain K12).
   4586..4603    +  CDS            9xHis (fragment): 9xHis affinity tag
   4613..4662    +  CDS            SET1 (fragment): solubility-enhancement tag derived from T7 phage gene 10B
   4670..4717    +  terminator     T7 terminator: transcription terminator for bacteriophage T7 RNA polymerase
   4754..5182    +  rep_origin     f1 ori (sequence partly withheld): f1 bacteriophage origin of replication; arrow indicates direction of (+) strand synthesis
   5235..5339    +  promoter       AmpR promoter: bla
   5340..6200    +  CDS            AmpR: β-lactamase; bla; confers resistance to ampicillin, carbenicillin, and related antibiotics
   6371..6959    +  rep_origin     ori: high-copy-number ColE1/pMB1/pBR322/pUC origin of replication
   7145..7284    -  misc_feature   bom: basis of mobility region from pBR322
   7386..7577    -  CDS            rop: Rop protein, which maintains plasmids at low copy number; rop
   7594..7974    +  CDS            YPB1_ECOLX: Protein predicted: Swiss-Prot protein existence level 4. From Escherichia coli.
   8046..8337    -  CDS            TcR (fragment): tetracycline efflux protein; tet; confers resistance to tetracycline
>Addgene plasmid #124110 | pET21a-GlyRS-His | addgene full sequence | sequence record 258617 | Addgene NGS Result
ATGAGTGAGCTAACTTACATTAATTGCGTTGCGCTCACTGCCCGCTTTCCAGTCGGGAAACCTGTCGTGC
CAGCTGCATTAATGAATCGGCCAACGCGCGGGGAGAGGCGGTTTGCGTATTGGGCGCCAGGGTGGTTTTT
CTTTTCACCAGTGAGACGGGCAACAGCTGATTGCCCTTCACCGCCTGGCCCTGAGAGAGTTGCAGCAAGC
GGTCCACGCTGGTTTGCCCCAGCAGGCGAAAATCCTGTTTGATGGTGGTTAACGGCGGGATATAACATGA
GCTGTCTTCGGTATCGTCGTATCCCACTACCGAGATATCCGCACCAACGCGCAGCCCGGACTCGGTAATG
GCGCGCATTGCGCCCAGCGCCATCTGATCGTTGGCAACCAGCATCGCAGTGGGAACGATGCCCTCATTCA
GCATTTGCATGGTTTGTTGAAAACCGGACATGGCACTCCAGTCGCCTTCCCGTTCCGCTATCGGCTGAAT
TTGATTGCGAGTGAGATATTTATGCCAGCCAGCCAGACGCAGACGCGCCGAGACAGAACTTAATGGGCCC
GCTAACAGCGCGATTTGCTGGTGACCCAATGCGACCAGATGCTCCACGCCCAGTCGCGTACCGTCTTCAT
GGGAGAAAATAATACTGTTGATGGGTGTCTGGTCAGAGACATCAAGAAATAACGCCGGAACATTAGTGCA
GGCAGCTTCCACAGCAATGGCATCCTGGTCATCCAGCGGATAGTTAATGATCAGCCCACTGACGCGTTGC
GCGAGAAGATTGTGCACCGCCGCTTTACAGGCTTCGACGCCGCTTCGTTCTACCATCGACACCACCACGC
TGGCACCCAGTTGATCGGCGCGAGATTTAATCGCCGCGACAATTTGCGACGGCGCGTGCAGGGCCAGACT
GGAGGTGGCAACGCCAATCAGCAACGACTGTTTGCCCGCCAGTTGTTGTGCCACGCGGTTGGGAATGTAA
TTCAGCTCCGCCATCGCCGCTTCCACTTTTTCCCGCGTTTTCGCAGAAACGTGGCTGGCCTGGTTCACCA
CGCGGGAAACGGTCTGATAAGAGACACCGGCATACTCTGCGACATCGTATAACGTTACTGGTTTCACATT
CACCACCCTGAATTGACTCTCTTCCGGGCGCTATCATGCCATACCGCGAAAGGTTTTGCGCCATTCGATG
GTGTCCGGGATCTCGACGCTCTCCCTTATGCGACTCCTGCATTAGGAAGCAGCCCAGTAGTAGGTTGAGG
CCGTTGAGCACCGCCGCCGCAAGGAATGGTGCATGCAAGGAGATGGCGCCCAACAGTCCCCCGGCCACGG
GGCCTGCCACCATACCCACGCCGAAACAAGCGCTCATGAGCCCGAAGTGGCGAGCCCGATCTTCCCCATC
GGTGATGTCGGCGATATAGGCGCCAGCAACCGCACCTGTGGCGCCGGTGATGCCGGCCACGATGCGTCCG
GCGTAGAGGATCGAGATCTCGATCCCGCGAAATTAATACGACTCACTATAGGGGAATTGTGAGCGGATAA
CAATTCCCCTCTAGAAATAATTTTGTTTAACTTTAAGAAGGAGATATACATATGCAAAAGTTTGATACCA
GGACCTTCCAGGGCTTGATCCTGACCTTACAGGATTACTGGGCTCGCCAGGGCTGCACCATTGTTCAACC
ATTGGACATGGAAGTCGGCGCGGGAACCTCTCACCCAATGACCTGTCTGCGCGAGCTGGGGCCAGAACCG
ATGGCGGCTGCTTATGTTCAGCCTTCTCGTCGCCCGACCGATGGTCGCTACGGCGAAAACCCCAACCGTT
TACAGCACTACTATCAGTTCCAGGTGGTCATTAAGCCATCGCCGGACAATATTCAGGAGCTGTACCTCGG
TTCTCTGAAAGAGCTGGGCATGGACCCGACTATTCACGACATCCGTTTCGTGGAAGATAACTGGGAAAAC
CCGACGCTGGGTGCCTGGGGACTGGGCTGGGAAGTGTGGCTGAACGGCATGGAAGTGACGCAGTTCACTT
ACTTCCAGCAGGTTGGTGGTCTGGAGTGTAAACCGGTTACCGGCGAGATCACCTACGGTCTGGAACGTCT
GGCCATGTACATTCAGGGCGTAGACAGCGTTTACGACCTGGTCTGGAGCGACGGCCCGCTGGGTAAAACC
ACCTACGGCGACGTGTTCCATCAGAACGAAGTGGAGCAGTCCACTTACAACTTCGAATACGCGGATGTGG
ACTTCCTGTTCACCTGCTTCGAGCAGTACGAGAAAGAAGCGCAGCAGCTGCTGGCGCTGGAAAATCCGCT
GCCGCTGCCAGCCTACGAGCGTATTCTGAAAGCCGCCCACAGCTTCAACCTGCTGGATGCGCGTAAAGCC
ATCTCCGTCACCGAGCGTCAGCGCTACATTCTGCGCATTCGCACCCTGACCAAAGCAGTGGCAGAAGCAT
ACTACGCTTCCCGTGAAGCCCTCGGCTTCCCGATGTGCAACAAAGATAAGTAAGAGGCGGCTATGTCTGA
GAAAACTTTTCTGGTGGAAATCGGCACTGAAGAGCTGCCACCAAAAGCACTGCGCAGCCTGGCTGAGTCC
TTTGCTGCGAACTTTACTGCGGAGCTGGATAACGCTGGCCTCGCACACGGCACCGTTCAATGGTTTGCTG
CTCCGCGTCGTCTGGCGCTGAAAGTAGCTAACCTGGCGGAAGCGCAACCGGATCGTGAAATCGAAAAACG
CGGCCCGGCGATTGCCCAGGCGTTCGACGCTGAAGGCAAACCGAGCAAAGCGGCAGAAGGTTGGGCGCGT
GGTTGCGGTATTACCGTTGACCAGGCTGAGCGTCTGACTACCGATAAAGGCGAATGGCTGCTGTATCGCG
CCCATGTGAAGGGCGAAAGCACCGAAGCACTGCTGCCGAATATGGTTGCGACTTCTCTGGCGAAACTGCC
GATCCCGAAACTGATGCGTTGGGGCGCAAGCGACGTGCACTTCGTGCGTCCGGTGCACACCGTGACCCTG
CTGCTGGGCGACAAAGTCATTCCGGCAACCATTCTGGGCATTCAGTCCGATCGCGTGATTCGCGGCCACC
GCTTTATGGGCGAGCCGGAATTCACCATCGATAACGCCGATCAGTATCCGGAAATTCTGCGTGAGCGTGG
GAAAGTCATCGCCGATTACGAAGAACGTAAGGCGAAGATTAAAGCCGATGCCGAAGAAGCAGCGCGTAAG
ATTGGCGGTAACGCTGACTTAAGCGAAAGCCTGCTGGAAGAAGTGGCTTCGCTGGTGGAGTGGCCGGTCG
TTCTGACCGCAAAATTCGAAGAGAAATTCCTCGCGGTGCCGGCTGAAGCGCTGGTTTACACCATGAAAGG
TGACCAGAAATACTTCCCGGTGTATGCGAACGACGGCAAACTGCTGCCGAACTTTATCTTCGTTGCCAAC
ATCGAATCGAAAGATCCGCAGCAGATTATCTCCGGTAACGAGAAAGTCGTTCGTCCGCGTCTGGCGGATG
CCGAGTTCTTCTTCAACACCGACCGTAAAAAACGTCTTGAAGATAACCTGCCGCGCCTGCAAACCGTGTT
GTTCCAGCAACAGTTGGGGACGCTGCGCGACAAAACTGACCGCATCCAGGCGCTGGCTGGCTGGATTGCT
GAACAGATTGGCGCTGACGTTAACCACGCTACCCGTGCGGGTCTGCTGTCTAAGTGCGACCTGATGACCA
ACATGGTCTTCGAGTTCACCGACACCCAGGGCGTTATGGGGATGCACTATGCGCGTCACGATGGCGAAGC
GGAAGATGTCGCGGTGGCGCTGAATGAGCAGTATCAGCCGCGTTTTGCTGGTGATGACCTGCCGTCCAAC
CCAGTAGCTTGTGCGCTGGCGATTGCTGACAAGATGGATACCCTGGCGGGTATCTTCGGTATCGGTCAGC
ATCCGAAAGGCGACAAAGACCCGTTTGCGCTGCGTCGTGCCGCGCTTGGCGTGCTGCGAATTATCGTTGA
GAAGAACCTCAACCTTGATCTGCAAACGCTGACCGAAGAAGCGGTGCGTCTGTATGGCGATAAGCTGACT
AATGCCAACGTAGTTGATGATGTTATCGACTTTATGCTCGGTCGCTTCCGCGCCTGGTATCAGGACGAAG
GTTATACCGTTGACACCATCCAGGCGGTACTGGCGCGTCGTCCGACTCGTCCGGCTGATTTCGATGCCCG
TATGAAAGCGGTATCGCATTTCCGTACCCTGGATGCAGCTGCTGCACTGGCGGCGGCGAACAAACGTGTA
TCTAACATTCTGGCGAAATCTGACGAAGTGCTGAGCGACCGCGTGAATGCCTCTACCCTGAAAGAGCCGG
AAGAAATTAAACTGGCGATGCAGGTTGTGGTGCTACGTGACAAGCTGGAGCCGTACTTTACGGAAGGTCG
TTACCAGGATGCGCTGGTCGAACTGGCTGAGCTGCGTGAACCGGTTGATGCTTTCTTCGATAAAGTGATG
GTCATGGTTGATGACAAAGAATTGCGTATCAACCGTCTGACCATGCTGGAGAAACTGCGCGAACTGTTCC
TGCGCGTTGCGGATATTTCGCTGTTGCAACTCGAGCACCACCACCACCACCACTGAGATCCGGCTGCTAA
CAAAGCCCGAAAGGAAGCTGAGTTGGCTGCTGCCACCGCTGAGCAATAACTAGCATAACCCCTTGGGGCC
TCTAAACGGGTCTTGAGGGGTTTTTTGCTGAAAGGAGGAACTATATCCGGATTGGCGAATGGG
[124 nt withheld, positions 4754-4877]
C
[91 nt withheld, positions 4879-4969]
A
[49 nt withheld, positions 4971-5019]
CCTTTGACGTTGGAGTCCACGTTCTTT
[37 nt withheld, positions 5047-5083]
ACCCTATCTCGGTCTATTCTTTTGATTTATAAGGGATTTTGCCGATTTCGGCCTATTGGTTAAAAAATGA
GCTGATTTAACAAAAATTTAACGCGAATTTTAACAAAATATTAACGCTTACAATTTAGGTGGCACTTTTC
GGGGAAATGTGCGCGGAACCCCTATTTGTTTATTTTTCTAAATACATTCAAATATGTATCCGCTCATGAG
ACAATAACCCTGATAAATGCTTCAATAATATTGAAAAAGGAAGAGTATGAGTATTCAACATTTCCGTGTC
GCCCTTATTCCCTTTTTTGCGGCATTTTGCCTTCCTGTTTTTGCTCACCCAGAAACGCTGGTGAAAGTAA
AAGATGCTGAAGATCAGTTGGGTGCACGAGTGGGTTACATCGAACTGGATCTCAACAGCGGTAAGATCCT
TGAGAGTTTTCGCCCCGAAGAACGTTTTCCAATGATGAGCACTTTTAAAGTTCTGCTATGTGGCGCGGTA
TTATCCCGTATTGACGCCGGGCAAGAGCAACTCGGTCGCCGCATACACTATTCTCAGAATGACTTGGTTG
AGTACTCACCAGTCACAGAAAAGCATCTTACGGATGGCATGACAGTAAGAGAATTATGCAGTGCTGCCAT
AACCATGAGTGATAACACTGCGGCCAACTTACTTCTGACAACGATCGGAGGACCGAAGGAGCTAACCGCT
TTTTTGCACAACATGGGGGATCATGTAACTCGCCTTGATCGTTGGGAACCGGAGCTGAATGAAGCCATAC
CAAACGACGAGCGTGACACCACGATGCCTGCAGCAATGGCAACAACGTTGCGCAAACTATTAACTGGCGA
ACTACTTACTCTAGCTTCCCGGCAACAATTAATAGACTGGATGGAGGCGGATAAAGTTGCAGGACCACTT
CTGCGCTCGGCCCTTCCGGCTGGCTGGTTTATTGCTGATAAATCTGGAGCCGGTGAGCGTGGGTCTCGCG
GTATCATTGCAGCACTGGGGCCAGATGGTAAGCCCTCCCGTATCGTAGTTATCTACACGACGGGGAGTCA
GGCAACTATGGATGAACGAAATAGACAGATCGCTGAGATAGGTGCCTCACTGATTAAGCATTGGTAACTG
TCAGACCAAGTTTACTCATATATACTTTAGATTGATTTAAAACTTCATTTTTAATTTAAAAGGATCTAGG
TGAAGATCCTTTTTGATAATCTCATGACCAAAATCCCTTAACGTGAGTTTTCGTTCCACTGAGCGTCAGA
CCCCGTAGAAAAGATCAAAGGATCTTCTTGAGATCCTTTTTTTCTGCGCGTAATCTGCTGCTTGCAAACA
AAAAAACCACCGCTACCAGCGGTGGTTTGTTTGCCGGATCAAGAGCTACCAACTCTTTTTCCGAAGGTAA
CTGGCTTCAGCAGAGCGCAGATACCAAATACTGTCCTTCTAGTGTAGCCGTAGTTAGGCCACCACTTCAA
GAACTCTGTAGCACCGCCTACATACCTCGCTCTGCTAATCCTGTTACCAGTGGCTGCTGCCAGTGGCGAT
AAGTCGTGTCTTACCGGGTTGGACTCAAGACGATAGTTACCGGATAAGGCGCAGCGGTCGGGCTGAACGG
GGGGTTCGTGCACACAGCCCAGCTTGGAGCGAACGACCTACACCGAACTGAGATACCTACAGCGTGAGCT
ATGAGAAAGCGCCACGCTTCCCGAAGGGAGAAAGGCGGACAGGTATCCGGTAAGCGGCAGGGTCGGAACA
GGAGAGCGCACGAGGGAGCTTCCAGGGGGAAACGCCTGGTATCTTTATAGTCCTGTCGGGTTTCGCCACC
TCTGACTTGAGCGTCGATTTTTGTGATGCTCGTCAGGGGGGCGGAGCCTATGGAAAAACGCCAGCAACGC
GGCCTTTTTACGGTTCCTGGCCTTTTGCTGGCCTTTTGCTCACATGTTCTTTCCTGCGTTATCCCCTGAT
TCTGTGGATAACCGTATTACCGCCTTTGAGTGAGCTGATACCGCTCGCCGCAGCCGAACGACCGAGCGCA
GCGAGTCAGTGAGCGAGGAAGCGGAAGAGCGCCTGATGCGGTATTTTCTCCTTACGCATCTGTGCGGTAT
TTCACACCGCAATGGTGCACTCTCAGTACAATCTGCTCTGATGCCGCATAGTTAAGCCAGTATACACTCC
GCTATCGCTACGTGACTGGGTCATGGCTGCGCCCCGACACCCGCCAACACCCGCTGACGCGCCCTGACGG
GCTTGTCTGCTCCCGGCATCCGCTTACAGACAAGCTGTGACCGTCTCCGGGAGCTGCATGTGTCAGAGGT
TTTCACCGTCATCACCGAAACGCGCGAGGCAGCTGCGGTAAAGCTCATCAGCGTGGTCGTGAAGCGATTC
ACAGATGTCTGCCTGTTCATCCGCGTCCAGCTCGTTGAGTTTCTCCAGAAGCGTTAATGTCTGGCTTCTG
ATAAAGCGGGCCATGTTAAGGGCGGTTTTTTCCTGTTTGGTCACTGATGCCTCCGTGTAAGGGGGATTTC
TGTTCATGGGGGTAATGATACCGATGAAACGAGAGAGGATGCTCACGATACGGGTTACTGATGATGAACA
TGCCCGGTTACTGGAACGTTGTGAGGGTAAACAACTGGCGGTATGGATGCGGCGGGACCAGAGAAAAATC
ACTCAGGGTCAATGCCAGCGCTTCGTTAATACAGATGTAGGTGTTCCACAGGGTAGCCAGCAGCATCCTG
CGATGCAGATCCGGAACATAATGGTGCAGGGCGCTGACTTCCGCGTTTCCAGACTTTACGAAACACGGAA
ACCGAAGACCATTCATGTTGTTGCTCAGGTCGCAGACGTTTTGCAGCAGCAGTCGCTTCACGTTCGCTCG
CGTATCGGTGATTCATTCTGCTAACCAGTAAGGCAACCCCGCCAGCCTAGCCGGGTCCTCAACGACAGGA
GCACGATCATGCGCACCCGTGGGGCCGCCATGCCGGCGATAATGGCCTGCTTCTCGCCGAAACGTTTGGT
GGCGGGACCAGTGACGAAGGCTTGAGCGAGGGCGTGCAAGATTCCGAATACCGCAAGCGACAGGCCGATC
ATCGTCGCGCTCCAGCGAAAGCGGTCCTCGCCGAAAATGACCCAGAGCGCTGCCGGCACCTGTCCTACGA
GTTGCATGATAAAGAAGACAGTCATAAGTGCGGCGACGATAGTCATGCCCCGCGCCCACCGGAAGGAGCT
GACTGGGTTGAAGGCTCTCAAGGGCATCGGTCGAGATCCCGGTGCCTA
